Addgene plasmid #216978: pET26b(modified)-Lg-T
Purpose: Expression of Large BiT-Linker-GvpT
Depositing lab: George Lu. Depositing organization: Rice University. Publication: Elucidating the assembly of gas vesicles by systematic protein-protein interaction analysis. Iburg M, Anderson AP, Wong VT, Anton ED, He A, Lu GJ. EMBO J. 2024 Oct;43(19):4156-4172. doi: 10.1038/s44318-024-00178-2. Epub 2024 Sep 3. PubMed 39227754.
Backbone
  Vector backbone: pET26b
  Vector type: Bacterial Expression
Growth in bacteria
  Bacterial resistance: Spectinomycin, 50 μg/mL
  Growth temperature: 30°C
  Growth strain: DH5alpha
  Copy number: Low Copy
Gene/Insert
  Gene/Insert name: Large BiT-Linker-GvpT
  Species: Synthetic; Priestia megaterium
  Tag / fusion protein: FLAG-Split Nanoluciferase LargeBiT (N terminal on insert)
  Cloning method: Gibson Cloning
Terms and licenses: Academic/Nonprofit Terms; Industry Terms: Not Available to Industry
Depositor comments: Please visit https://www.biorxiv.org/content/10.1101/2023.07.23.550228v1 for bioRxiv preprint.
How to cite: pET26b(modified)-Lg-T was a gift from George Lu (Addgene plasmid # 216978 ; http://n2t.net/addgene:216978 ; RRID:Addgene_216978)
