[The description below was written by a language model from this plasmid's Addgene catalogue record and pLannotate feature annotations shown in this document.]
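Description:
pET26b(modified)-Lg-T is a bacterial expression plasmid built on a modified pET26b backbone for producing a fusion of the NanoLuc Large BiT fragment, a linker, and GvpT, a gas vesicle protein from Priestia megaterium. The modification is evident in the feature table. In place of the usual pET26b marker and origin, the 6,851 nt sequence carries an aadA (SmR) gene conferring spectinomycin/streptomycin resistance, together with CloDF13 origin fragments and a short RSF-like origin fragment. The catalogue lists the plasmid as low copy. The CloDF13 origin is compatible with other common replicons, so the plasmid can coexist in E. coli with a second plasmid carrying a different origin. The backbone also includes an f1 origin, the pBR322 bom region, rop, remnants of a tetracycline resistance gene, and a lacI cassette with its own promoter.

Expression is driven by a T7 promoter with an adjacent lac operator and the T7 gene 10 ribosome binding site, and it ends at a T7 terminator. Transcription therefore needs T7 RNA polymerase in the host and is repressed by LacI until IPTG is added. The annotated NanoLuc fragment corresponds to the Large BiT portion of split nanoluciferase, and the catalogue states that a FLAG tag accompanies it at the N terminus of the insert. The stretch between the Nluc fragment and the terminator is mostly unannotated and presumably holds the linker and GvpT coding sequence. A short match to a T7 gene 10B-derived solubility tag lies just before the terminator, and its significance is not stated.

The construct is one half of a split-luciferase complementation assay: luminescence is restored when Large BiT-GvpT meets a partner fused to the complementary small fragment. The associated study used this approach to systematically map protein-protein interactions in gas vesicle assembly.
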