Features (pLannotate 1.2.2; 20 found; start..end, strand, type, name):
     13..441     +  rep_origin     f1 ori (sequence partly withheld): f1 bacteriophage origin of replication; arrow indicates direction of (+) strand synthesis
    494..551     +  promoter       AmpR promoter (fragment): bla
    560..1351    -  CDS            SmR: aminoglycoside adenylyltransferase (Murphy, 1985); aadA; confers resistance to spectinomycin and streptomycin
   1473..1570    +  rep_origin     CloDF13 ori (fragment): Plasmids containing the CloDF13 (CDF) origin of replication can be propagated in E. coli cells that contain additional plasmids with compatible origins.
   1595..2276    +  rep_origin     CloDF13 ori (fragment): Plasmids containing the CloDF13 (CDF) origin of replication can be propagated in E. coli cells that contain additional plasmids with compatible origins.
   2324..2457    +  rep_origin     RSF ori (fragment): Plasmids containing the RSF 1030 origin of replication can be propagated in E. coli cells that contain additional plasmids with compatible origins.
   2462..2601    -  misc_feature   bom: basis of mobility region from pBR322
   2703..2894    -  CDS            rop: Rop protein, which maintains plasmids at low copy number; rop
   2911..3291    +  CDS            YPB1_ECOLX: Protein predicted: Swiss-Prot protein existence level 4. From Escherichia coli.
   3363..3654    -  CDS            TcR (fragment): tetracycline efflux protein; tet; confers resistance to tetracycline
   3669..3690    -  protein_bind   CAP binding site: CAP binding activates transcription in the presence of cAMP. E. coli catabolite activator protein
   3703..4785    -  CDS            lacI: lac repressor; lacI; The lac repressor binds to the lac operator to inhibit transcription in E. coli. This inhibition can be relieved by adding lactose or isopropyl-β-D-thiogalactopyranoside (IPTG).
   4786..4863    -  promoter       lacI promoter: lacI
   4871..5150    -  CDS            TcR (fragment): tetracycline efflux protein; tet; confers resistance to tetracycline
   5172..5190    +  promoter       T7 promoter: promoter for bacteriophage T7 RNA polymerase
   5191..5215    +  protein_bind   lac operator: The lac repressor binds to the lac operator to inhibit transcription in E. coli. This inhibition can be relieved by adding lactose or isopropyl-β-D-thiogalactopyranoside (IPTG). lac repressor encoded by lacI
   5230..5252    +  RBS            RBS: efficient ribosome binding site from bacteriophage T7 gene 10 (Olins and Rangwala, 1989)
   5287..5758    +  CDS            Nluc (fragment): NanoLuc® luciferase human codon-optimized
   6723..6772    +  CDS            SET1 (fragment): solubility-enhancement tag derived from T7 phage gene 10B
   6780..6827    +  terminator     T7 terminator: transcription terminator for bacteriophage T7 RNA polymerase
>Addgene plasmid #216978 | pET26b(modified)-Lg-T | addgene full sequence | sequence record 445067 | Addgene NGS Result
TTGGCGAATGGG
[124 nt withheld, positions 13-136]
C
[91 nt withheld, positions 138-228]
A
[49 nt withheld, positions 230-278]
CCTTTGACGTTGGAGTCCACGTTCTTT
[37 nt withheld, positions 306-342]
ACCCTATCTCGGTCTATTCTTTTGATTTATAAGGGATTTTGCCGATTTCGGCCTATTGGTTAAAAAATGA
GCTGATTTAACAAAAATTTAACGCGAATTTTAACAAAATATTAACGCTTACAATTTAGGTGGCACTTTTC
GGGGAAATGTGCGCGGAACCCCTATTTGTTTATTTTTCTAAATACATTCAAATATGTATCCGCTCATGAA
TTAATTCTTATTTGCCGACTACCTTGGTGATCTCGCCTTTCACGTAGTGGACAAATTCTTCCAACTGATC
TGCGCGCGAGGCCAAGCGATCTTCTTCTTGTCCAAGATAAGCCTGTCTAGCTTCAAGTATGACGGGCTGA
TACTGGGCCGGCAGGCGCTCCATTGCCCAGTCGGCAGCGACATCCTTCGGCGCGATTTTGCCGGTTACTG
CGCTGTACCAAATGCGGGACAACGTAAGCACTACATTTCGCTCATCGCCAGCCCAGTCGGGCGGCGAGTT
CCATAGCGTTAAGGTTTCATTTAGCGCCTCAAATAGATCCTGTTCAGGAACCGGATCAAAGAGTTCCTCC
GCCGCTGGACCTACCAAGGCAACGCTATGTTCTCTTGCTTTTGTCAGCAAGATAGCCAGATCAATGTCGA
TCGTGGCTGGCTCGAAGATACCTGCAAGAATGTCATTGCGCTGCCATTCTCCAAATTGCAGTTCGCGCTT
AGCTGGATAACGCCACGGAATGATGTCGTCGTGCACAACAATGGTGACTTCTACAGCGCGGAGAATCTCG
CTCTCTCCAGGGGAAGCCGAAGTTTCCAAAAGGTCGTTGATCAAAGCTCGCCGCGTTGTTTCATCAAGCC
TTACGGTCACCGTAACCAGCAAATCAATATCACTGTGTGGCTTCAGGCCGCCATCCACTGCGGAGCCGTA
CAAATGTACGGCCAGCAACGTCGGTTCGAGATGGCGCTCGATGACGCCAACTACCTCTGATAGTTGAGTC
GATACTTCGGCGATCACCGCTTCCCTCATAACACCCCTTGTATTACTGTTTATGTAAGCAGACAGTTTTA
TTGTTCATGACCAAAATCCCTTAACGTGAGTTTTCGTTCCACTGAGCGTCAGACCCCGTAGAAAAGATCA
AAGGATCTTCGATCAAAGGATCTTCTTGAGATCCTTTTTTTCTGCGCGTAATCTTTTGCCCTGTAAACGA
AAAAACCACCTGGGGAGGTGGTTTGATCGAAGGTTAAGCAGTTCCCCAACTGACTTAACCTTCGAAAAAA
CCACCTGGGGAGGTGGTTTGATCGAAGGTTAAGTCAGTTGGGGAACTGCTTAACCGTGGTAACTGGCTTT
CGCAGAGCACAGCAACCAAATCTGTCCTTCCAGTGTAGCCGGACTTTGGCGCACACTTCAAGAGCAACCG
CGTGTTTAGCTAAACAAATCCTCTGCGAACTCCCAGTTACCAATGGCTGCTGCCAGTGGCGTTTTACCGT
GCTTTTCCGGGTTGGACTCAAGTGAACAGTTACCGGATAAGGCGCAGCAGTCGGGCTGAACGGGGAGTTC
TTGCTTACAGCCCAGCTTGGAGCGAACGACCTACACCGAGCCGAGATACCAGTGTGTGAGCTATGAGAAA
GCGCCACACTTCCCGTAAGGGAGAAAGGCGGAACAGGTATCCGGTAAACGGCAGGGTCGGAACAGGAGAG
CGCAAGAGGGAGCGACCCGCCGGAAACGGTGGGGATCTTTAAGTCCTGTCGGGTTTCGCCCGTACTGTCA
GATTCATGGTTGAGCCTCACGGCTCCCACAGATGCACCGGAAAAGCGTCTGTTTATGTGAACTCTGGCAG
GAGGGCGGAGCCTATGGAAAAACGCCACCGGCGCGGCCCTGCTGTTTTGCCTCACATGTTAGTCCCCTGC
TTATCCACGGAATCTGTGGGTAACTTTGTATGTGTCCGCAGCGCAACGCCAGCAACGCGGCCTTTTTACG
GTTCCTGGCCTTTTGCTGGCCTTTTGCTCACATGTTCTTTCCTGCGTTATCCCCTGATTCTGTGGATAAC
CGTATTACCGCCTTTGAGTGAGCTGATACCGCTCGCCGCAGCCGAACGACCGAGCGCAGCGAGTCAGTGA
GCGAGGAAGCGGAAGAGCGCCTGATGCGGTATTTTCTCCTTACGCATCTGTGCGGTATTTCACACCGCAA
TGGTGCACTCTCAGTACAATCTGCTCTGATGCCGCATAGTTAAGCCAGTATACACTCCGCTATCGCTACG
TGACTGGGTCATGGCTGCGCCCCGACACCCGCCAACACCCGCTGACGCGCCCTGACGGGCTTGTCTGCTC
CCGGCATCCGCTTACAGACAAGCTGTGACCGTCTCCGGGAGCTGCATGTGTCAGAGGTTTTCACCGTCAT
CACCGAAACGCGCGAGGCAGCTGCGGTAAAGCTCATCAGCGTGGTCGTGAAGCGATTCACAGATGTCTGC
CTGTTCATCCGCGTCCAGCTCGTTGAGTTTCTCCAGAAGCGTTAATGTCTGGCTTCTGATAAAGCGGGCC
ATGTTAAGGGCGGTTTTTTCCTGTTTGGTCACTGATGCCTCCGTGTAAGGGGGATTTCTGTTCATGGGGG
TAATGATACCGATGAAACGAGAGAGGATGCTCACGATACGGGTTACTGATGATGAACATGCCCGGTTACT
GGAACGTTGTGAGGGTAAACAACTGGCGGTATGGATGCGGCGGGACCAGAGAAAAATCACTCAGGGTCAA
TGCCAGCGCTTCGTTAATACAGATGTAGGTGTTCCACAGGGTAGCCAGCAGCATCCTGCGATGCAGATCC
GGAACATAATGGTGCAGGGCGCTGACTTCCGCGTTTCCAGACTTTACGAAACACGGAAACCGAAGACCAT
TCATGTTGTTGCTCAGGTCGCAGACGTTTTGCAGCAGCAGTCGCTTCACGTTCGCTCGCGTATCGGTGAT
TCATTCTGCTAACCAGTAAGGCAACCCCGCCAGCCTAGCCGGGTCCTCAACGACAGGAGCACGATCATGC
GCACCCGTGGGGCCGCCATGCCGGCGATAATGGCCTGCTTCTCGCCGAAACGTTTGGTGGCGGGACCAGT
GACGAAGGCTTGAGCGAGGGCGTGCAAGATTCCGAATACCGCAAGCGACAGGCCGATCATCGTCGCGCTC
CAGCGAAAGCGGTCCTCGCCGAAAATGACCCAGAGCGCTGCCGGCACCTGTCCTACGAGTTGCATGATAA
AGAAGACAGTCATAAGTGCGGCGACGATAGTCATGCCCCGCGCCCACCGGAAGGAGCTGACTGGGTTGAA
GGCTCTCAAGGGCATCGGTCGAGATCCCGGTGCCTAATGAGTGAGCTAACTTACATTAATTGCGTTGCGC
TCACTGCCCGCTTTCCAGTCGGGAAACCTGTCGTGCCAGCTGCATTAATGAATCGGCCAACGCGCGGGGA
GAGGCGGTTTGCGTATTGGGCGCCAGGGTGGTTTTTCTTTTCACCAGTGAGACGGGCAACAGCTGATTGC
CCTTCACCGCCTGGCCCTGAGAGAGTTGCAGCAAGCGGTCCACGCTGGTTTGCCCCAGCAGGCGAAAATC
CTGTTTGATGGTGGTTAACGGCGGGATATAACATGAGCTGTCTTCGGTATCGTCGTATCCCACTACCGAG
ATATCCGCACCAACGCGCAGCCCGGACTCGGTAATGGCGCGCATTGCGCCCAGCGCCATCTGATCGTTGG
CAACCAGCATCGCAGTGGGAACGATGCCCTCATTCAGCATTTGCATGGTTTGTTGAAAACCGGACATGGC
ACTCCAGTCGCCTTCCCGTTCCGCTATCGGCTGAATTTGATTGCGAGTGAGATATTTATGCCAGCCAGCC
AGACGCAGACGCGCCGAGACAGAACTTAATGGGCCCGCTAACAGCGCGATTTGCTGGTGACCCAATGCGA
CCAGATGCTCCACGCCCAGTCGCGTACCGTCTTCATGGGAGAAAATAATACTGTTGATGGGTGTCTGGTC
AGAGACATCAAGAAATAACGCCGGAACATTAGTGCAGGCAGCTTCCACAGCAATGGCATCCTGGTCATCC
AGCGGATAGTTAATGATCAGCCCACTGACGCGTTGCGCGAGAAGATTGTGCACCGCCGCTTTACAGGCTT
CGACGCCGCTTCGTTCTACCATCGACACCACCACGCTGGCACCCAGTTGATCGGCGCGAGATTTAATCGC
CGCGACAATTTGCGACGGCGCGTGCAGGGCCAGACTGGAGGTGGCAACGCCAATCAGCAACGACTGTTTG
CCCGCCAGTTGTTGTGCCACGCGGTTGGGAATGTAATTCAGCTCCGCCATCGCCGCTTCCACTTTTTCCC
GCGTTTTCGCAGAAACGTGGCTGGCCTGGTTCACCACGCGGGAAACGGTCTGATAAGAGACACCGGCATA
CTCTGCGACATCGTATAACGTTACTGGTTTCACATTCACCACCCTGAATTGACTCTCTTCCGGGCGCTAT
CATGCCATACCGCGAAAGGTTTTGCGCCATTCGATGGTGTCCGGGATCTCGACGCTCTCCCTTATGCGAC
TCCTGCATTAGGAAGCAGCCCAGTAGTAGGTTGAGGCCGTTGAGCACCGCCGCCGCAAGGAATGGTGCAT
GCAAGGAGATGGCGCCCAACAGTCCCCCGGCCACGGGGCCTGCCACCATACCCACGCCGAAACAAGCGCT
CATGAGCCCGAAGTGGCGAGCCCGATCTTCCCCATCGGTGATGTCGGCGATATAGGCGCCAGCAACCGCA
CCTGTGGCGCCGGTGATGCCGGCCACGATGCGTCCGGCGTAGAGGATCGAGATCTCGATCCCGCGAAATT
AATACGACTCACTATAGGGGAATTGTGAGCGGATAACAATTCCCCTCTAGAAATAATTTTGTTTAACTTT
AAGAAGGAGATATACATATGGATTATAAAGATGATGATGATAAAGTCTTCACACTCGAAGATTTCGTTGG
GGACTGGGAACAGACAGCCGCCTACAACCTGGACCAAGTCCTTGAACAGGGAGGTGTGTCCAGTTTGCTG
CAGAATCTCGCCGTGTCCGTAACTCCGATCCAAAGGATTGTCCGGAGCGGTGAAAATGCCCTGAAGATCG
ACATCCATGTCATCATCCCGTATGAAGGTCTGAGCGCCGACCAAATGGCCCAGATCGAAGAGGTGTTTAA
GGTGGTGTACCCTGTGGATGATCATCACTTTAAGGTGATCCTGCCCTATGGCACACTGGTAATCGACGGG
GTTACGCCGAACATGCTGAACTATTTCGGACGGCCGTATGAAGGCATCGCCGTGTTCGACGGCAAAAAGA
TCACTGTAACAGGGACCCTGTGGAACGGCAACAAAATTATCGACGAGCGCCTGATCACCCCCGACGGCTC
CATGCTGTTCCGAGTAACCATCAACGTTTCTCAAGGCAGTTCAGGTGGTGGCGGGAGCGGAGGTGGAGGC
TCGAGCGGTGCAACTGAAACAAAATTAGATAACACACAGGCAGAAAACAAGGAAAATAAAAATGCGGAAA
ACGGTTCAAAAGAAAAGAACGGTTCAAAAGCAAGCAAAACAACAAGCAGCGGGCCAATCAAACGAGCGGT
AGCAGGAGGCATCATCGGTGCAACGATTGGATATGTATCGACTCCTGAAAATCGAAAAAGTCTCCTTGAC
CGCATTGATACAGACGAATTAAAAAGCAAAGCATCTGATTTAGGAACAAAGGTAAAAGAAAAATCAAAAA
GCAGCGTGGCCAGCCTGAAAACATCTGCGGGAAGCTTGTTTAAAAAAGATAAAGATAAATCAAAAGATGA
TGAAGAAAACGTAAATTCTTCTAGTAGCGAAACAGAAGACGATAACGTTCAAGAGTACGACGAGTTAAAA
GAAGAAAATCAAACTCTTCAAGATCGCTTATCACAGCTTGAAGAAAAAATGAACATGCTTGTTGAGCTTA
GCCTCAATAAAAATCAAGACGAAGAAGCGGAAGATACAGATTCCGACGAAGAAGAGAACGATGAGAACGA
TGAAAACGATGAAAACGAGCAGGACGATGAAAACGAAGAAGAAACATCTAAGCCACGTAAAAAGGATAAA
AAAGAAGCTGAGGAAGAAGAAAGTGAAAGTGACGAAGACAGCGAGGAAGAAGAGGAAGATTCTCGCTCAA
ACAAAAAAAATAAAAAAGTAAAAACAGAAGAAGAAGACGAAGATGAAAGCGAAGAAGAAAAAAAGGAAGC
GAAACCAAAAAAGTCAACAGCTAAAAAATCAAAAAATACAAAAGCAAAGAAAAACACGGACGAAGAAGAT
GATGAAGCAACATCTCTTTCTAGTGAAGACGATACAACAGCCTAAGGCTGTTTTGGCGGATGAGAGAAGA
TTGAGATCCGGCTGCTAACAAAGCCCGAAAGGAAGCTGAGTTGGCTGCTGCCACCGCTGAGCAATAACTA
GCATAACCCCTTGGGGCCTCTAAACGGGTCTTGAGGGGTTTTTTGCTGAAAGGAGGAACTATATCCGGA
